>Addgene plasmid #242808 | pplss-mRFP-KDEL-pcDNA3.1/Hygro | addgene full sequence | sequence record 488738 | Addgene NGS Result
ACGGATCGGGAGATCTCCCGATCCCCTATGGTGCACTCTCAGTACAATCTGCTCTGATGCCGCATAGTTA
AGCCAGTATCTGCTCCCTGCTTGTGTGTTGGAGGTCGCTGAGTAGTGCGCGAGCAAAATTTAAGCTACAA
CAAGGCAAGGCTTGACCGACAATTGCATGAAGAATCTGCTTAGGGTTAGGCGTTTTGCGCTGCTTCGCGA
TGTACGGGCCAGATATACGCGTTGACATTGATTATTGACTAGTTATTAATAGTAATCAATTACGGGGTCA
TTAGTTCATAGCCCATATATGGAGTTCCGCGTTACATAACTTACGGTAAATGGCCCGCCTGGCTGACCGC
CCAACGACCCCCGCCCATTGACGTCAATAATGACGTATGTTCCCATAGTAACGCCAATAGGGACTTTCCA
TTGACGTCAATGGGTGGAGTATTTACGGTAAACTGCCCACTTGGCAGTACATCAAGTGTATCATATGCCA
AGTACGCCCCCTATTGACGTCAATGACGGTAAATGGCCCGCCTGGCATTATGCCCAGTACATGACCTTAT
GGGACTTTCCTACTTGGCAGTACATCTACGTATTAGTCATCGCTATTACCATGGTGATGCGGTTTTGGCA
GTACATCAATGGGCGTGGATAGCGGTTTGACTCACGGGGATTTCCAAGTCTCCACCCCATTGACGTCAAT
GGGAGTTTGTTTTGGCACCAAAATCAACGGGACTTTCCAAAATGTCGTAACAACTCCGCCCCATTGACGC
AAATGGGCGGTAGGCGTGTACGGTGGGAGGTCTATATAAGCAGAGCTCTCTGGCTAACTAGAGAACCCAC
TGCTTACTGGCTTATCGAAATTAATACGACTCACTATAGGGAGACCCAAGCTGGCTAGCTTGTTCTTTTT
GCAGAAGCTCAGAATAAACGCTCAACTTTGGCAGATACCATGGACAGCAAAGGTTCGTCGCAGAAAGGGT
CCCGCCTGCTCCTGCTGCTGGTGGTGTCAAATCTACTCTTGTGCCAGGGTGTGGTCTCCTGCAGTCGACT
TATGGCCTCCTCCGAGGACGTCATCAAGGAGTTCATGCGCTTCAAGGTGCGCATGGAGGGCTCCGTGAAC
GGCCACGAGTTCGAGATCGAGGGCGAGGGCGAGGGCCGCCCCTACGAGGGCACCCAGACCGCCAAGCTGA
AGGTGACCAAGGGCGGCCCCCTGCCCTTCGCCTGGGACATCCTGTCCCCTCAGTTCCAGTACGGCTCCAA
GGCCTACGTGAAGCACCCCGCCGACATCCCCGACTACTTGAAGCTGTCCTTCCCCGAGGGCTTCAAGTGG
GAGCGCGTGATGAACTTCGAGGACGGCGGCGTGGTGACCGTGACCCAGGACTCCTCCCTGCAGGACGGCG
AGTTCATCTACAAGGTGAAGCTGCGCGGCACCAACTTCCCCTCCGACGGCCCCGTAATGCAGAAGAAGAC
CATGGGCTGGGAGGCCTCCACCGAGCGGATGTACCCCGAGGACGGCGCCCTGAAGGGCGAGATCAAGATG
AGGCTGAAGCTGAAGGACGGCGGCCACTACGACGCCGAGGTCAAGACCACCTACATGGCCAAGAAGCCCG
TGCAGCTGCCCGGCGCCTACAAGACCGACATCAAGCTGGACATCACCTCCCACAACGAGGACTACACCAT
CGTGGAACAGTACGAGCGCGCCGAGGGCCGCCACTCCACCGGCGCCAAAGATGAGCTCTAAGGATCCACT
AGTCCAGTGTGGTGGAATTCTGCAGATATCCAGCACAGTGGCGGCCGCTCGAGTCTAGAGGGCCCGTTTA
AACCCGCTGATCAGCCTCGACTGTGCCTTCTAGTTGCCAGCCATCTGTTGTTTGCCCCTCCCCCGTGCCT
TCCTTGACCCTGGAAGGTGCCACTCCCACTGTCCTTTCCTAATAAAATGAGGAAATTGCATCGCATTGTC
TGAGTAGGTGTCATTCTATTCTGGGGGGTGGGGTGGGGCAGGACAGCAAGGGGGAGGATTGGGAAGACAA
TAGCAGGCATGCTGGGGATGCGGTGGGCTCTATGGCTTCTGAGGCGGAAAGAACCAGCTGGGGCTCTAGG
GGGTATCCCC
[124 nt withheld, positions 2111-2234]
C
[91 nt withheld, positions 2236-2326]
A
[49 nt withheld, positions 2328-2376]
CCTTTGACGTTGGAGTCCACGTTCTTT
[37 nt withheld, positions 2404-2440]
ACCCTATCTCGGTCTATTCTTTTGATTTATAAGGGATTTTGCCGATTTCGGCCTATTGGTTAAAAAATGA
GCTGATTTAACAAAAATTTAACGCGAATTAATTCTGTGGAATGTGTGTCAGTTAGGGTGTGGAAAGTCCC
CAGGCTCCCCAGCAGGCAGAAGTATGCAAAGCATGCATCTCAATTAGTCAGCAACCAGGTGTGGAAAGTC
CCCAGGCTCCCCAGCAGGCAGAAGTATGCAAAGCATGCATCTCAATTAGTCAGCAACCATAGTCCCGCCC
CTAACTCCGCCCATCCCGCCCCTAACTCCGCCCAGTTCCGCCCATTCTCCGCCCCATGGCTGACTAATTT
TTTTTATTTATGCAGAGGCCGAGGCCGCCTCTGCCTCTGAGCTATTCCAGAAGTAGTGAGGAGGCTTTTT
TGGAGGCCTAGGCTTTTGCAAAAAGCTCCCGGGAGCTTGTATATCCATTTTCGGATCTGATCAGCACGTG
ATGAAAAAGCCTGAACTCACCGCGACGTCTGTCGAGAAGTTTCTGATCGAAAAGTTCGACAGCGTCTCCG
ACCTGATGCAGCTCTCGGAGGGCGAAGAATCTCGTGCTTTCAGCTTCGATGTAGGAGGGCGTGGATATGT
CCTGCGGGTAAATAGCTGCGCCGATGGTTTCTACAAAGATCGTTATGTTTATCGGCACTTTGCATCGGCC
GCGCTCCCGATTCCGGAAGTGCTTGACATTGGGGAATTCAGCGAGAGCCTGACCTATTGCATCTCCCGCC
GTGCACAGGGTGTCACGTTGCAAGACCTGCCTGAAACCGAACTGCCCGCTGTTCTGCAGCCGGTCGCGGA
GGCCATGGATGCGATCGCTGCGGCCGATCTTAGCCAGACGAGCGGGTTCGGCCCATTCGGACCGCAAGGA
ATCGGTCAATACACTACATGGCGTGATTTCATATGCGCGATTGCTGATCCCCATGTGTATCACTGGCAAA
CTGTGATGGACGACACCGTCAGTGCGTCCGTCGCGCAGGCTCTCGATGAGCTGATGCTTTGGGCCGAGGA
CTGCCCCGAAGTCCGGCACCTCGTGCACGCGGATTTCGGCTCCAACAATGTCCTGACGGACAATGGCCGC
ATAACAGCGGTCATTGACTGGAGCGAGGCGATGTTCGGGGATTCCCAATACGAGGTCGCCAACATCTTCT
TCTGGAGGCCGTGGTTGGCTTGTATGGAGCAGCAGACGCGCTACTTCGAGCGGAGGCATCCGGAGCTTGC
AGGATCGCCGCGGCTCCGGGCGTATATGCTCCGCATTGGTCTTGACCAACTCTATCAGAGCTTGGTTGAC
GGCAATTTCGATGATGCAGCTTGGGCGCAGGGTCGATGCGACGCAATCGTCCGATCCGGAGCCGGGACTG
TCGGGCGTACACAAATCGCCCGCAGAAGCGCGGCCGTCTGGACCGATGGCTGTGTAGAAGTACTCGCCGA
TAGTGGAAACCGACGCCCCAGCACTCGTCCGAGGGCAAAGGAATAGCACGTGCTACGAGATTTCGATTCC
ACCGCCGCCTTCTATGAAAGGTTGGGCTTCGGAATCGTTTTCCGGGACGCCGGCTGGATGATCCTCCAGC
GCGGGGATCTCATGCTGGAGTTCTTCGCCCACCCCAACTTGTTTATTGCAGCTTATAATGGTTACAAATA
AAGCAATAGCATCACAAATTTCACAAATAAAGCATTTTTTTCACTGCATTCTAGTTGTGGTTTGTCCAAA
CTCATCAATGTATCTTATCATGTCTGTATACCGTCGACCTCTAGCTAGAGCTTGGCGTAATCATGGTCAT
AGCTGTTTCCTGTGTGAAATTGTTATCCGCTCACAATTCCACACAACATACGAGCCGGAAGCATAAAGTG
TAAAGCCTGGGGTGCCTAATGAGTGAGCTAACTCACATTAATTGCGTTGCGCTCACTGCCCGCTTTCCAG
TCGGGAAACCTGTCGTGCCAGCTGCATTAATGAATCGGCCAACGCGCGGGGAGAGGCGGTTTGCGTATTG
GGCGCTCTTCCGCTTCCTCGCTCACTGACTCGCTGCGCTCGGTCGTTCGGCTGCGGCGAGCGGTATCAGC
TCACTCAAAGGCGGTAATACGGTTATCCACAGAATCAGGGGATAACGCAGGAAAGAACATGTGAGCAAAA
GGCCAGCAAAAGGCCAGGAACCGTAAAAAGGCCGCGTTGCTGGCGTTTTTCCATAGGCTCCGCCCCCCTG
ACGAGCATCACAAAAATCGACGCTCAAGTCAGAGGTGGCGAAACCCGACAGGACTATAAAGATACCAGGC
GTTTCCCCCTGGAAGCTCCCTCGTGCGCTCTCCTGTTCCGACCCTGCCGCTTACCGGATACCTGTCCGCC
TTTCTCCCTTCGGGAAGCGTGGCGCTTTCTCATAGCTCACGCTGTAGGTATCTCAGTTCGGTGTAGGTCG
TTCGCTCCAAGCTGGGCTGTGTGCACGAACCCCCCGTTCAGCCCGACCGCTGCGCCTTATCCGGTAACTA
TCGTCTTGAGTCCAACCCGGTAAGACACGACTTATCGCCACTGGCAGCAGCCACTGGTAACAGGATTAGC
AGAGCGAGGTATGTAGGCGGTGCTACAGAGTTCTTGAAGTGGTGGCCTAACTACGGCTACACTAGAAGAA
CAGTATTTGGTATCTGCGCTCTGCTGAAGCCAGTTACCTTCGGAAAAAGAGTTGGTAGCTCTTGATCCGG
CAAACAAACCACCGCTGGTAGCGGTGGTTTTTTTGTTTGCAAGCAGCAGATTACGCGCAGAAAAAAAGGA
TCTCAAGAAGATCCTTTGATCTTTTCTACGGGGTCTGACGCTCAGTGGAACGAAAACTCACGTTAAGGGA
TTTTGGTCATGAGATTATCAAAAAGGATCTTCACCTAGATCCTTTTAAATTAAAAATGAAGTTTTAAATC
AATCTAAAGTATATATGAGTAAACTTGGTCTGACAGTTACCAATGCTTAATCAGTGAGGCACCTATCTCA
GCGATCTGTCTATTTCGTTCATCCATAGTTGCCTGACTCCCCGTCGTGTAGATAACTACGATACGGGAGG
GCTTACCATCTGGCCCCAGTGCTGCAATGATACCGCGAGACCCACGCTCACCGGCTCCAGATTTATCAGC
AATAAACCAGCCAGCCGGAAGGGCCGAGCGCAGAAGTGGTCCTGCAACTTTATCCGCCTCCATCCAGTCT
ATTAATTGTTGCCGGGAAGCTAGAGTAAGTAGTTCGCCAGTTAATAGTTTGCGCAACGTTGTTGCCATTG
CTACAGGCATCGTGGTGTCACGCTCGTCGTTTGGTATGGCTTCATTCAGCTCCGGTTCCCAACGATCAAG
GCGAGTTACATGATCCCCCATGTTGTGCAAAAAAGCGGTTAGCTCCTTCGGTCCTCCGATCGTTGTCAGA
AGTAAGTTGGCCGCAGTGTTATCACTCATGGTTATGGCAGCACTGCATAATTCTCTTACTGTCATGCCAT
CCGTAAGATGCTTTTCTGTGACTGGTGAGTACTCAACCAAGTCATTCTGAGAATAGTGTATGCGGCGACC
GAGTTGCTCTTGCCCGGCGTCAATACGGGATAATACCGCGCCACATAGCAGAACTTTAAAAGTGCTCATC
ATTGGAAAACGTTCTTCGGGGCGAAAACTCTCAAGGATCTTACCGCTGTTGAGATCCAGTTCGATGTAAC
CCACTCGTGCACCCAACTGATCTTCAGCATCTTTTACTTTCACCAGCGTTTCTGGGTGAGCAAAAACAGG
AAGGCAAAATGCCGCAAAAAAGGGAATAAGGGCGACACGGAAATGTTGAATACTCATACTCTTCCTTTTT
CAATATTATTGAAGCATTTATCAGGGTTATTGTCTCATGAGCGGATACATATTTGAATGTATTTAGAAAA
ATAAACAAATAGGGGTTCCGCGCACATTTCCCCGAAAAGTGCCACCTGACGTCG
Features (pLannotate 1.2.2; 22 found; start..end, strand, type, name):
     27..79      -  misc_feature   bom (fragment): basis of mobility region from pBR322
    234..613     +  enhancer       CMV enhancer: human cytomegalovirus immediate early enhancer
    614..817     +  promoter       CMV promoter: human cytomegalovirus (CMV) immediate early promoter
    813..846     +  LTR            5' LTR (truncated) (fragment): truncated 5' long terminal repeat (LTR) from HIV-1
    862..880     +  promoter       T7 promoter: promoter for bacteriophage T7 RNA polymerase
    899..941     +  5'UTR          Xenopus globin 5'-UTR: translational enhancer from the 5'-UTR of the major beta-globin gene of Xenopus laevis
    950..1039    +  CDS            prolactin signal sequence: signal sequence from bovine prolactin
   1052..1726    +  CDS            mRFP1: mRFP1 is a basic (constitutively fluorescent) red fluorescent protein published in 2002, derived from Discosoma sp.. It is reported to be a somewhat slowly-maturing monomer with low acid sensitivity.
   1841..2065    +  polyA_signal   bGH poly(A) signal: bovine growth hormone polyadenylation signal
   2069..2090    +  promoter       SV40 promoter (fragment): SV40 enhancer and early promoter
   2111..2539    +  rep_origin     f1 ori (sequence partly withheld): f1 bacteriophage origin of replication; arrow indicates direction of (+) strand synthesis
   2553..2882    +  promoter       SV40 promoter: SV40 enhancer and early promoter
   2931..3956    +  CDS            HygR: aminoglycoside phosphotransferase from E. coli; aph(4)-Ia; confers resistance to hygromycin
   3966..4091    +  CDS            ble (fragment): BLE_KLEPN - Experimental evidence at protein level: Swiss-Prot protein existence level 1. Binding protein with a strong affinity to the bleomycin family of antibiotics. Binds to CL990; an antimitotic-antibiotic compound. From Klebsiella pneumoniae.
   4086..4207    +  polyA_signal   SV40 poly(A) signal: SV40 polyadenylation signal
   4280..4296    -  protein_bind   lac operator: The lac repressor binds to the lac operator to inhibit transcription in E. coli. This inhibition can be relieved by adding lactose or isopropyl-β-D-thiogalactopyranoside (IPTG). lac repressor encoded by lacI
   4304..4334    -  promoter       lac promoter: promoter for the E. coli lac operon
   4349..4370    -  protein_bind   CAP binding site: CAP binding activates transcription in the presence of cAMP. E. coli catabolite activator protein
   4383..4475    -  CDS            lacI (fragment): lac repressor; lacI; The lac repressor binds to the lac operator to inhibit transcription in E. coli. This inhibition can be relieved by adding lactose or isopropyl-β-D-thiogalactopyranoside (IPTG).
   4658..5246    -  rep_origin     ori: high-copy-number ColE1/pMB1/pBR322/pUC origin of replication
   5417..6277    -  CDS            AmpR: β-lactamase; bla; confers resistance to ampicillin, carbenicillin, and related antibiotics
   6278..6382    -  promoter       AmpR promoter: bla
