[The description below was written by a language model from this plasmid's Addgene catalogue record and pLannotate feature annotations shown in this document.]
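Description:
pplss-mRFP-KDEL-pcDNA3.1/Hygro is a mammalian expression plasmid of about 6.4 kb, built on the pcDNA3.1/Hygro backbone, that produces a red fluorescent marker for the lumen of the endoplasmic reticulum. It is propagated in E. coli at high copy from a ColE1/pUC-type origin under ampicillin selection (AmpR with its own bla promoter), and it also carries an f1 origin for single-stranded DNA production. For selection of stably transfected mammalian cells, an SV40 early promoter drives the hygromycin phosphotransferase gene, terminated by the SV40 polyadenylation signal. Several short fragment annotations in the feature table (bom, a truncated HIV-1 LTR piece, ble, lacI and lac promoter/operator elements) appear to be backbone remnants or partial matches rather than functional parts of the design.

The payload sits between NheI and BamHI sites downstream of the CMV immediate-early enhancer and promoter, with a T7 promoter just upstream that serves as a sequencing primer site. A Xenopus beta-globin 5'-UTR, a translational enhancer, precedes the open reading frame, which begins with the bovine prolactin signal sequence fused to monomeric mRFP1; transcription ends at the bGH polyadenylation signal. According to the catalogue entry the fusion ends in a C-terminal KDEL motif, although this short element is not annotated separately in the feature table. The signal sequence directs the nascent protein into the ER during translation, and KDEL causes escaped protein to be retrieved from the Golgi, so that red fluorescence accumulates in the ER lumen. The insert derives from a previously published prolactin signal sequence-mRFP-KDEL construct, and the plasmid is used as an ER marker for fluorescence imaging of mammalian cells.
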