Addgene plasmid #242808: pplss-mRFP-KDEL-pcDNA3.1/Hygro
Purpose: ER marker
Depositing lab: Christoph Kaether.
Backbone
  Vector backbone: pcDNA3.1/Hygro
  Total vector size (bp): 6400
  Vector type: Mammalian Expression
  Selectable markers: Hygromycin
Growth in bacteria
  Bacterial resistance: Ampicillin, 100 μg/mL
  Growth temperature: 37°C
  Growth strain: DH5alpha
  Copy number: High Copy
Gene/Insert
  Gene/Insert name: mRFP with ER targeting signal sequence and C-terminal KDEL-ER retention signal
  gRNA/shRNA sequence: none
  Promoter: CMV
  Cloning method: Restriction Enzyme; 5′ cloning site NheI (not destroyed); 3′ cloning site BamHI (not destroyed)
  Sequencing primers: 5′ T7
Resource information
  A portion of this plasmid was derived from a plasmid made by: Insert (prlSS-mRFP-KDEL) was derived from Eric A. Snapp. Original reference: Altan-Bonnet et al. DOI 10.1091/mbc.e05-02-0155.
Terms and licenses: Academic/Nonprofit Terms; Industry Terms: Not Available to Industry
Depositor comments: Please cite original reference: Altan-Bonnet et al. DOI 10.1091/mbc.e05-02-0155.
How to cite: pplss-mRFP-KDEL-pcDNA3.1/Hygro was a gift from Christoph Kaether (Addgene plasmid # 242808 ; http://n2t.net/addgene:242808 ; RRID:Addgene_242808)
